>Addgene plasmid #145857 | pAc5.1C-Fluc-CG3421_A | depositor full sequence | sequence record 288302 | Full Sequence
CTTCAAGGAATTAATTCTATATTCTAAAAACACAAATGATACTTCTAAAAAAAATCATGAATGGCATCAA
CTCTGAATCAAATCTTTGCAGATGCACCTACTTCTCATTTCCACTGTCACATCATTTTTCCAGATCTCGC
TGCCTGTTATGTGGCCCACAAACCAAGACACGTTTTATGGCCATTAAAGCTGGCTGATCGTCGCCAAACA
CCAAATACATATCAATATGTACATTCGAGAAAGAAGCGATCAAAGAAGCGTCTTCGGGCGAGTAGGAGAA
TGCGGAGGAGAAGGAGAACGAGCTGATCTAGTATCTCTCCACAATCCAATGCCAACTGACCAACTGGCCA
TATTCGGAGCAATTTGAAGCCAATTTCCATCGCCTGGCGATCGCTCCATTCTTGGCTATATGTTTTTCAC
CGTTCCCGGGGCCATTTTCAAAGACTCGTCGGTAAGATAAGATTGTGTCACTCGCTGTCTCTCTTCATTT
GTCGAAGAATGCTGAGGAATTTCGCGATGACGTCGGCGAGTATTTTGAAGAATGAGAATAATTTGTATTT
ATACGAAAATCAGTTAGTGGAATTTTCTACAAAAACATGTTATCTATAGATAATTTTGTTGCAAAATATG
TTGACTATGACAAAGATTGTATGTATATACCTTTAATGTATTCTCATTTTCTTATGTATTTATAATGGCA
ATGATGATACTGATGATATTTTAAGATGATGCCAGACCACAGGCTGATTTCTGCGTCTTTTGCCGAACGC
AGTGCATGTGCGGTTGTTGTTTTTTGGAATAGTTTCAATTTTCGGACTGTCCGCTTTGATTTCAGTTTCT
TGGCTTATTCAAAAAGCAAAGTAAAGCCAAAAAAGCGAGATGGCAATACCAAATGCGGCAAAACGGTAGT
GGAAGGAAAGGGGTGCGGGGCAGCGGAAGGAAGGGTGGGGCGGGGCGTGGCGGGGTCTGTGGCTGGGCGC
GACGTCACCGACGTTGGAGCCACTCCTTTGACCATGTGTGCGTGTGTGTATTATTCGTGTCTCGCCACTC
GCCGGTTGTTTTTTTCTTTTTATCTCGCTCTCTCTAGCGCCATCTCGTACGCATGCTCAACGCACCGCAT
GTTGCCGTGTCCTTTATGCGTCATTTTGGCTCGAAATAGGCAATTATTTAAACAAAGATTAGTCAACGAA
AACGCTAAAATAAATAAGTCTACAATATGGTTACTTATTGCCATGTGTGTGCAGCCAACGATAGCAACAA
AAGCAACAACACAGTGGCTTTCCCTCTTTCACTTTTTGTTTGCAAGCGCGTGCGAGCAAGACGGCACGAC
CGGCAAACGCAATTACGCTGACAAAGAGCAGACGAAGTTTTGGCCGAAAAACATCAAGGCGCCTGATACG
AATGCATTTGCAATAACAATTGCGATATTTAATATTGTTTATGAAGCTGTTTGACTTCAAAACACACAAA
AAAAAAAATAAAACAAATTATTTGAAAGAGAATTAGGAATCGGACAGCTTATCGTTACGGGCTAACAGCA
CACCGAGACGAAATAGCTTACCTGACGTCACAGCCTCTGGAAGAACTGCCGCCAAGCAGAGAGAGAGAGA
AAAAGAGGGAGAGCAGCTTAGACCGCATGTGCTTGTGTGTGAGGCGTCTCTCTCTTCGTCTCCTGTTTGC
GCAAACGCATAGACTGCACTGAGAAAATCGATTACCTATTTTTTATGAATGAATATTTGCACTATTACTA
TTCAAAACTATTAAGATAGCAATCACATTCAATAGCCAAATACTATACCACCTGAGCGATGCAACGAAAT
GATCAATTTGAGCAAAAATGCTGCATATTTAGGACGGCATCATTATAGAAATGCTTCTTGCTGTGTACTT
TTCTCTCGTCTGGCAGCTGTTTCGCCGTTATTGTTAAAACCGGCTTAAGTTAGGTGTGTTTTCTACGACT
AGTGATGCCCCTACTAGAAGATGTGTGTTGCACAAATGTCCCTGAATAACCAATTTGAAGTGCAGATAGC
AGTAAACGTAAGCTAATATGAATATTATTTAACTGTAATGTTTTAATATCGCTGGACATTACTAATAAAC
CCACTATAAACACATGTACATATGTATGTTTTGGCATACAATGAGTAGTTGGGGAAAAAATGTGTAAAAG
CACCGTGACCATCACAGCATAAAGATAACCAGCTGAAGTATCGAATATGAGTAACCCCCAAATTGAATCA
CATGCCGCAACTGATAGGACCCATGGAAGTACACTCTTCATGGCGATATACAAGACACACACAAGCACGA
ACACCCAGTTGCGGAGGAAATTCTCCGTAAATGAAAACCCAATCGGCGAACAATTCATACCCATATATGG
TAAAAGTTTTGAACGCGACTTGAGAGCGGAGAGCATTGCGGCTGATAAGGTTTTAGCGCTAAGCGGGCTT
TATAAAACGGGCTGCGGGACCAGTTTTCATATCACTACCGTTTGAGTTCTTGTGCTGTGTGGATACTCCT
CCCGACACAAAGCCGCTCCATCAGCCAGCAGTCGTCTAATCCAGAGACCCCGGATCGGGGTACCAACATG
GCCGAAGACGCCAAAAACATAAAGAAAGGCCCGGCACCATTCTATCCACTAGAGGATGGAACCGCTGGAG
AGCAACTGCATAAGGCTATGAAGAGATACGCCCTGGTTCCTGGAACAATTGCTTTTACAGATGCACATAT
CGAGGTGAACATCACGTACGCGGAATACTTCGAAATGTCCGTTCGGTTGGCAGAAGCTATGAAACGATAT
GGGCTGAATACAAATCACAGAATCGTCGTATGCAGTGAAAACTCTCTTCAATTCTTTATGCCGGTGTTGG
GCGCGTTATTTATCGGAGTTGCAGTTGCGCCCGCGAACGACATTTATAATGAACGTGAATTGCTCAACAG
TATGAACATTTCGCAGCCTACCGTAGTGTTTGTTTCCAAAAAGGGGTTGCAAAAAATTTTGAACGTGCAA
AAAAAATTACCAATAATCCAGAAAATTATTATCATGGATTCTAAAACGGATTACCAGGGATTTCAGTCGA
TGTACACGTTCGTCACATCTCATCTACCTCCCGGTTTTAATGAATACGATTTTGTACCAGAGTCCTTTGA
TCGTGACAAAACAATTGCACTGATAATGAACTCCTCTGGATCTACTGGGTTACCTAAGGGTGTGGCCCTT
CCGCATAGAACTGCCTGCGTCAGATTCTCGCATGCCAGAGATCCTATTTTTGGCAATCAAATCATTCCGG
ATACTGCGATTTTAAGTGTTGTTCCATTCCATCACGGTTTTGGAATGTTTACTACACTCGGATATTTGAT
ATGTGGATTTCGAGTCGTCTTAATGTATAGATTTGAAGAAGAGCTGTTTTTACGATCCCTTCAGGATTAC
AAAATTCAAAGTGCGTTGCTAGTACCAACCCTATTTTCATTCTTCGCCAAAAGCACTCTGATTGACAAAT
ACGATTTATCTAATTTACACGAAATTGCTTCTGGGGGCGCACCTCTTTCGAAAGAAGTCGGGGAAGCGGT
TGCAAAACGCTTCCATCTTCCAGGGATACGACAAGGATATGGGCTCACTGAGACTACATCAGCTATTCTG
ATTACACCCGAGGGGGATGATAAACCGGGCGCGGTCGGTAAAGTTGTTCCATTTTTTGAAGCGAAGGTTG
TGGATCTGGATACCGGGAAAACGCTGGGCGTTAATCAGAGAGGCGAATTATGTGTCAGAGGACCTATGAT
TATGTCCGGTTATGTAAACAATCCGGAAGCGACCAACGCCTTGATTGACAAGGATGGATGGCTACATTCT
GGAGACATAGCTTACTGGGACGAAGACGAACACTTCTTCATAGTTGACCGCTTGAAGTCTTTAATTAAAT
ACAAAGGGTATCAGGTGGCCCCCGCTGAATTGGAATCGATATTGTTACAACACCCCAACATCTTCGACGC
GGGCGTGGCAGGTCTTCCCGACGATGACGCCGGTGAACTTCCCGCCGCCGTTGTTGTTTTGGAGCACGGA
AAGACGATGACGGAAAAAGAGATCGTGGATTACGTCGCCAGTCAAGTAACAACCGCGAAAAAGTTGCGCG
GAGGAGTTGTGTTTGTGGACGAAGTACCGAAAGGTCTTACCGGAAAACTCGACGCAAGAAAAATCAGAGA
GATCCTCATAAAGGCCAAGAAGGGCGGAAAGTCCAAATTGTAAGAATTCTGGTCTGTTAGCCATCCAAAA
GGGCAAACGACCTGCCTACCAATCTACCAATATGCAAATCGTTATGAACCTATCCTAACTTACTACCTAC
CAAATCTAACTTTAACTCAATTTGTATTTATACAAAGGATGATGATGAAGATTAATCCTAACTCCTACTT
TAACTTTAACTCGTTTGCTACTCGAACTTTCTCACTAATTGCTATCAGGACGAAAAGTCGATGGATTTAA
TTTTATTTCGTAATGACTAGGAAGCTTGTTCAGAACAATGGCAACAACCCCAAATACTCGACGATCTTGT
AACCCGTAGTGCTTTTTCAAACCAAAAATAACTGAAAGATGAATCCAAAACTGAGAACTCAATGTGTGCA
TGCCTAGTTATGTCTCAAATTGTAGTTGAATTAATTTATTTTGCATTTTAACTGTTGTTTTTCTTTAAAT
GGAATTTAAATCAAAGCAAGCAAGCAAGCAAATACTCAAAGAAACTCAAACTCTTAACTCTCAAACAATG
CGAAGCAAAGCAGACCTTGAATAACTTCTTGCGAAGCCTATAAATAGTTATAAAATAAAGCTAACGATAA
CTTAAATTAAACTCTATATATATTATTATGTATGTACACTATATGCAAAGGATGATCAGAAAGGAGAGCC
GATAGAGAGAGAGATAAGTGAATCAAATGCAATAAGAGGTCAATGATGAAATGATGCTTATTAATTACTC
GCAGCCAACGTAGTGCTATATACAAATATTTATTCATTTGCATAAATAAAAGAATGAAGATAAATAAATA
TGATAATGTTCGAATCAAAGTCGACCGATGCCCTTGAGAGCCTTCAACCCAGTCAGCTCCTTCCGGTGGG
CGCGGGGCATGACTATCGTCGCCGCACTTATGACTGTCTTCTTTATCATGCAACTCGTAGGACAGGTGCC
GGCAGCGCTCTGGGTCATTTTCGGCGAGGACCGCTTTCGCTGGAGCGCGACGATGATCGGCCTGTCGCTT
GCGGTATTCGGAATCTTGCACGCCCTCGCTCAAGCCTTCGTCACTGGTCCCGCCACCAAACGTTTCGGCG
AGAAGCAGGCCATTATCGCCGGCATGGCGGCCGACGCGCTGGGCTACGTCTTGCTGGCGTTCGCGACGCG
AGGCTGGATGGCCTTCCCCATTATGATTCTTCTCGCTTCCGGCGGCATCGGGATGCCCGCGTTGCAGGCC
ATGCTGTCCAGGCAGGTAGATGACGACCATCAGGGACAGCTTCAAGGATCGCTCGCGGCTCTTACCAGCC
AGCAAAAGGCCAGGAACCGTAAAAAGGCCGCGTTGCTGGCGTTTTTCCATAGGCTCCGCCCCCCTGACGA
GCATCACAAAAATCGACGCTCAAGTCAGAGGTGGCGAAACCCGACAGGACTATAAAGATACCAGGCGTTT
CCCCCTGGAAGCTCCCTCGTGCGCTCTCCTGTTCCGACCCTGCCGCTTACCGGATACCTGTCCGCCTTTC
TCCCTTCGGGAAGCGTGGCGCTTTCTCAATGCTCACGCTGTAGGTATCTCAGTTCGGTGTAGGTCGTTCG
CTCCAAGCTGGGCTGTGTGCACGAACCCCCCGTTCAGCCCGACCGCTGCGCCTTATCCGGTAACTATCGT
CTTGAGTCCAACCCGGTAAGACACGACTTATCGCCACTGGCAGCAGCCACTGGTAACAGGATTAGCAGAG
CGAGGTATGTAGGCGGTGCTACAGAGTTCTTGAAGTGGTGGCCTAACTACGGCTACACTAGAAGGACAGT
ATTTGGTATCTGCGCTCTGCTGAAGCCAGTTACCTTCGGAAAAAGAGTTGGTAGCTCTTGATCCGGCAAA
CAAACCACCGCTGGTAGCGGTGGTTTTTTTGTTTGCAAGCAGCAGATTACGCGCAGAAAAAAAGGATCTC
AAGAAGATCCTTTGATCTTTTCTACGGGGTCTGACGCTCAGTGGAACGAAAACTCACGTTAAGGGATTTT
GGTCATGAGATTATCAAAAAGGATCTTCACCTAGATCCTTTTAAATTAAAAATGAAGTTTTAAATCAATC
TAAAGTATATATGAGTAAACTTGGTCTGACAGTTACCAATGCTTAATCAGTGAGGCACCTATCTCAGCGA
TCTGTCTATTTCGTTCATCCATAGTTGCCTGACTCCCCGTCGTGTAGATAACTACGATACGGGAGGGCTT
ACCATCTGGCCCCAGTGCTGCAATGATACCGCGAGACCCACGCTCACCGGCTCCAGATTTATCAGCAATA
AACCAGCCAGCCGGAAGGGCCGAGCGCAGAAGTGGTCCTGCAACTTTATCCGCCTCCATCCAGTCTATTA
ATTGTTGCCGGGAAGCTAGAGTAAGTAGTTCGCCAGTTAATAGTTTGCGCAACGTTGTTGCCATTGCTGC
AGGCATCGTGGTGTCACGCTCGTCGTTTGGTATGGCTTCATTCAGCTCCGGTTCCCAACGATCAAGGCGA
GTTACATGATCCCCCATGTTGTGCAAAAAAGCGGTTAGCTCCTTCGGTCCTCCGATCGTTGTCAGAAGTA
AGTTGGCCGCAGTGTTATCACTCATGGTTATGGCAGCACTGCATAATTCTCTTACTGTCATGCCATCCGT
AAGATGCTTTTCTGTGACTGGTGAGTACTCAACCAAGTCATTCTGAGAATAGTGTATGCGGCGACCGAGT
TGCTCTTGCCCGGCGTCAACACGGGATAATACCGCGCCACATAGCAGAACTTTAAAAGTGCTCATCATTG
GAAAACGTTCTTCGGGGCGAAAACTCTCAAGGATCTTACCGCTGTTGAGATCCAGTTCGATGTAACCCAC
TCGTGCACCCAACTGATCTTCAGCATCTTTTACTTTCACCAGCGTTTCTGGGTGAGCAAAAACAGGAAGG
CAAAATGCCGCAAAAAAGGGAATAAGGGCGACACGGAAATGTTGAATACTCATACTCTTCCTTTTTCAAT
ATTATTGAAGCATTTATCAGGGTTATTGTCTCATGAGCGGATACATATTTGAATGTATTTAGAAAAATAA
ACAAATAGGGGTTCCGCGCACATTTCCCCGAAAAGTGCCACCTGACGTCTAAGAAACCATTATTATCATG
ACATTAACCTATAAAAATAGGCGTATCACGAGCCCTTTCGT
Features (pLannotate 1.2.2; 6 found; start..end, strand, type, name):
     56..2568    +  promoter       Ac5 promoter: Drosophila melanogaster actin 5C promoter
   2594..4243    +  CDS            luciferase: firefly luciferase; luc
   5060..5530    +  CDS            TcR (fragment): tetracycline efflux protein; tet; confers resistance to tetracycline
   5574..6162    -  rep_origin     ori: high-copy-number ColE1/pMB1/pBR322/pUC origin of replication
   6333..7193    -  CDS            AmpR: β-lactamase; bla; confers resistance to ampicillin, carbenicillin, and related antibiotics
   7194..7298    -  promoter       AmpR promoter: bla
