[The description below was written by a language model from this plasmid's Addgene catalogue record and pLannotate feature annotations shown in this document.]
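Description:
pAc5.1C-Fluc-CG3421_A is a 7,391 nt insect expression plasmid carrying a firefly luciferase reporter fused to the 3′ untranslated region of the Drosophila melanogaster gene CG3421 (RhoGAP93B, also known as vilse or CrGAP). The catalogue lists the backbone as unknown, although the plasmid name and the annotated parts point to a pAc5.1-type vector. Transcription is driven by the Drosophila actin 5C (Ac5) promoter, a strong constitutive promoter commonly used in cultured fly cells, which sits directly upstream of the luciferase coding sequence.

The feature table does not annotate the CG3421 3′UTR itself. There is an unannotated stretch of roughly 800 nt between the end of the luciferase open reading frame and the next recognised feature, which is where a 3′UTR insert and any polyadenylation signal would be expected to lie, but the record does not confirm the boundaries. For propagation in E. coli the plasmid has a ColE1/pUC-type origin and an ampicillin resistance gene (β-lactamase) with its own promoter. The origin is annotated as high-copy, whereas the catalogue describes the plasmid as low copy. A fragment of a tetracycline efflux gene is also detected; being partial, it is probably a backbone remnant rather than a functional marker.

Placing a gene's 3′UTR behind luciferase makes reporter output depend on regulatory elements in that UTR, so constructs of this design are typically used to measure post-transcriptional control such as mRNA stability, translational repression or miRNA targeting. The record states only insect expression of the CG3421 3′UTR, and the meaning of the "_A" suffix is not explained. The depositor sequence may be theoretical or only partly verified.
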