Addgene plasmid #145857: pAc5.1C-Fluc-CG3421_A
Purpose: Insect Expression of CG3421-3UTR
Depositing lab: Elisa Izaurralde. Depositing organization: Max Planck Institute for Developmental Biology.
Backbone
  Vector backbone: Unknown
  Vector type: Insect Expression
Growth in bacteria
  Bacterial resistance: Ampicillin, 100 μg/mL
  Growth temperature: 37°C
  Growth strain: DH5alpha
  Copy number: Low Copy
Gene/Insert
  Gene/Insert name: CG3421-3UTR
  Species: D. melanogaster (fly)
  Entrez Gene: RhoGAP93B (a.k.a. CG3421, CrGAP, Dmel\CG3421, vilse, Vilse)
  Cloning method: Unknown
Terms and licenses: Academic/Nonprofit Terms; Industry Terms: Not Available to Industry
Depositor comments: Plasmids from this collection were made available to the research community and donated after the lab closed. Please note that the sequence provided by the depositing laboratory may be theoretical/predicted or based on Sanger sequencing results. There may be discrepancies between sequencing results obtained by Addgene and the depositor sequence. If an Addgene verified sequence is not available, please contact before placing your order to request that our lab fully sequence the plasmid.
How to cite: pAc5.1C-Fluc-CG3421_A was a gift from Elisa Izaurralde (Addgene plasmid # 145857 ; http://n2t.net/addgene:145857 ; RRID:Addgene_145857)
